Addgene plasmid #71807: p-attB-FL.hsp70P-Dam[4-HT-intein@L127C]MycLAM
Purpose: Generating transgenic flies for 4-hydroxytamoxifen-inducible DamID
Depositing lab: Bas van Steensel. Depositing organization: Netherlands Cancer Institute. Publication: Inducible DamID systems for genomic mapping of chromatin proteins in Drosophila. Pindyurin AV, Pagie L, Kozhevnikova EN, van Arensbergen J, van Steensel B. Nucleic Acids Res. 2016 Jul 8;44(12):5646-57. doi: 10.1093/nar/gkw176. Epub 2016 Mar 21. PubMed 27001518.
Backbone
  Vector backbone: pUASTattB
  Backbone manufacturer: (GenBank EF362409.1)
  Backbone size w/o insert (bp): 8052
  Total vector size (bp): 12520
  Vector type: Insect Expression
Growth in bacteria
  Bacterial resistance: Ampicillin, 100 μg/mL
  Growth temperature: 37°C
  Growth strain: DH5alpha
  Copy number: High Copy
Gene/Insert
  Gene/Insert name: FL.hsp70P-Dam[4-HT-intein@L127C]-Myc-LAM
  Insert size (bp): 4468
Terms and licenses: Academic/Nonprofit Terms; Industry Terms: Not Available to Industry
Depositor comments: The plasmid p-attB-FL.hsp70P-Dam[4-HT-intein@L127C]MycLAM for expression of Dam[4-HT-intein@L127C]-LAM protein was made by cloning the Drosophila Lamin Dm0 open reading frame from the previously described pDamMyc-Dm0 plasmid (Pickersgill et al., 2006, PMID=16878134) between the AscI and NotI sites in p-attB-FL.hsp70P-Dam[4-HT-intein@L127C]Myc[open] vector.
How to cite: p-attB-FL.hsp70P-Dam[4-HT-intein@L127C]MycLAM was a gift from Bas van Steensel (Addgene plasmid # 71807 ; http://n2t.net/addgene:71807 ; RRID:Addgene_71807)
