[The description below was written by a language model from this plasmid's Addgene catalogue record.]
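Description:
p-attB-FL.hsp70P-Dam[4-HT-intein@L127C]MycLAM is an insect expression and transgenesis plasmid of about 12.5 kb built on the pUASTattB backbone, intended for generating transgenic Drosophila lines for 4-hydroxytamoxifen-inducible DamID. As the name and backbone indicate, it carries an attB site, which allows phiC31 integrase-mediated insertion into a genomic attP landing site in the fly. In bacteria it is maintained as a high-copy plasmid under ampicillin selection. No feature table is provided, so the exact positions and the full set of backbone elements, including any fly transformation marker, cannot be confirmed from the record.

The roughly 4.5 kb insert places a fusion protein under an hsp70 promoter; the "FL" prefix probably denotes a full-length version of that promoter, although the record does not define it. The fusion consists of E. coli DNA adenine methyltransferase (Dam) interrupted by a 4-hydroxytamoxifen-dependent intein inserted at position L127 (with an L127C change), followed by a Myc epitope tag and the open reading frame of Drosophila Lamin Dm0. The lamin coding sequence was taken from an earlier Dam-Myc-lamin plasmid and cloned between the AscI and NotI sites of the corresponding "open" parent vector, which serves as a general acceptor for proteins of interest.

The intein splits Dam and is expected to keep it inactive until 4-hydroxytamoxifen triggers protein splicing, which reconstitutes a functional methyltransferase tethered to lamin. The active fusion then marks adenines in GATC sites near lamin-associated chromatin, allowing temporally controlled mapping of nuclear lamina interactions in flies.
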