>Addgene plasmid #71807 | p-attB-FL.hsp70P-Dam[4-HT-intein@L127C]MycLAM | addgene partial sequence | sequence record 136349 | attB-R 5'-gtcgacatgcccgccgtgaccg-3'
CGCCGACGCCGTCGCACGTCCCGTGCTCACCGTGACCACCGCGCCCAGCGGTTTCGAGGGCGAGGGCTTC
CCGGTGCGCCGCGCGTTCGCCGGGATCAACTACCGCCACCTCGACCCGTTCATCATGATGGACCAGATGG
GTGAGGTGGAGTACGCGCCCGGGGAGCCCAAGGGCACGCCCTGGCACCCGCACCGCGGCTTCGAGACCGT
GACCTACATCGTCGACACTAGTGGATCCAGACATGATAAGATACATTGATGAGTTTGGACAAACCACAAC
TAGAATGCAGTGAAAAAAATGCTTTATTTGTGAAATTTGTGATGCTATTGCTTTATTTGTAACCATTATA
AGCTGCAATAAACAAGTTAACAACAACAATTGCATTCATTTTATGTTTCAGGTTCAGGGGGAGGTGTGGG
AGGTTTTTTAAAGCAAGTAAAACCTCTACAAATGTGGTATGGCTGATTATGATCTCTAGTCAAGGCACTA
TACATCAAATATTTTTCCATAATTTTCTTGTATAGCAGTGCAGCTTTTTCCTTTGTGGTGTAAATAGCAA
AGCAAGCAAGAGTTCTATTACTAAACACAGCATGACTCAAAAAACTTAGCAATTCTGAAGGAAAGTCCTT
GGGGTCTTCTACCTTTCTCTTCTTTTTTGGAGGAGTAGAATGTTGAGAGTCAGCAGTAGCCTCATCATCA
CTAGATGGCATTTCTTCTGAGCAAAACAGGTTTTCCTCATTAAAGGCATTCCACCACTGCTCCCATTCAT
CAGTTCCATAGGTTGGAATCTAAA
