>Addgene plasmid #71807 | p-attB-FL.hsp70P-Dam[4-HT-intein@L127C]MycLAM | addgene partial sequence | sequence record 137275 | pCasper-hs 5'-GCAACTACTGAAATCTGCCAAG-3'
ATTCAACATGAAGAAAAATCGCGCTTTTTTGAAGTGGGCAGGGGGCAAGTATCCCCTGCTTGATGATATT
AAACGGCATTTGCCCAAGGGCGAATGTCTGGTTGAGCCTTTTGTAGGTGCCGGGTCGGTGTTTCTCAACA
CCGACTTTTCTCGTTATATCCTTGCCGATATCAATAGCGACCTGATCAGTCTCTATAACATTGTGAAGAT
GCGTACTGATGAGTACGTACAGGCCGCACGCGAGCTGTTTGTTCCCGAAACAAATTGCGCCGAGGTTTAC
TATCAGTTCCGCGAAGAGTTCAACAAAAGCCAGGATCCGTTCCGTCGGGCGGTACTGTTTTTATATTTGA
ACCGCTACGGTTACAACGGCCTGTGTCGTTACAATTGCCTTGCCGAGGGTACCCGAATCTTCGATCCGGT
CACTGGTACAACGCATCGCATCGAGGATGTTGTCGATGGGCGCAAGCCTATTCATGTCGTGGCTGTTGCC
AAGGACGGAACGCTGCTCGCGCGGCCCGTGGTGTCCTGGTTCGACCAGGGAACGCGGGATGTGATCGGGT
TGCGGATCGCCGGTGGCGCCATCGTGTGGGCGACACCCGATCACAAGGTGCTGACAGAGTACGGCTGGCG
TGCCGCCGGG
