LOCUS       Exported 12520 bp ds-DNA circular SYN 13-MAY-2021
DEFINITION  Generating transgenic flies for 4-hydroxytamoxifen-inducible DamID.
ACCESSION   .
VERSION     .
KEYWORDS    p-attB-FL.hsp70P-Dam[4-HT-intein@L127C]MycLAM
SOURCE      synthetic DNA construct
  ORGANISM  synthetic DNA construct
REFERENCE   1 (bases 1 to 12520)
  AUTHORS   Pindyurin AV, Pagie L, Kozhevnikova EN, van Arensbergen J, van
            Steensel B
  TITLE     Inducible DamID systems for genomic mapping of chromatin proteins in
            Drosophila.
  JOURNAL   Nucleic Acids Res. 2016 Jul 8;44(12):5646-57. doi:
            10.1093/nar/gkw176. Epub 2016 Mar 21.
  PUBMED    27001518
REFERENCE   2 (bases 1 to 12520)
  AUTHORS   .
  TITLE     Direct Submission
  JOURNAL   Exported May 13, 2021 from SnapGene Server 1.1.58
            http://www.snapgene.com
FEATURES             Location/Qualifiers
     source          1..12520
                     /organism="synthetic DNA construct"
                     /mol_type="other DNA"
     protein_bind    complement(7..40)
                     /label=loxP
                     /bound_moiety="Cre recombinase"
                     /note="Cre-mediated recombination occurs in the 8-bp core
                     sequence (GCATACAT)."
     promoter        42..494
                     /label=hsp70 promoter
                     /note="Drosophila melanogaster hsp70Bb promoter"
     primer_bind     441..462
                     /label=pCasper-hs
                     /note="Drosophila Hsp70 promoter, forward primer"
     CDS             2593..2622
                     /codon_start=1
                     /product="Myc (human c-Myc proto-oncogene) epitope tag"
                     /label=Myc
                     /translation="EQKLISEEDL"
     intron          4592..4657
                     /label=small t intron
                     /note="SV40 (simian virus 40) small t antigen intron"
     CDS             4787..4807
                     /codon_start=1
                     /product="nuclear localization signal of SV40 (simian virus
                     40) large T antigen"
                     /label=SV40 NLS
                     /translation="PKKKRKV"
     polyA_signal    5079..5213
                     /label=SV40 poly(A) signal
                     /note="SV40 polyadenylation signal"
     primer_bind     complement(5116..5135)
                     /label=SV40pA-R
                     /note="SV40 polyA, reverse primer"
     primer_bind     5170..5189
                     /label=EBV-rev
                     /note="SV40 polyA terminator, reverse primer"
     protein_bind    5242..5311
                     /label=attB
                     /bound_moiety="phage phi-C31 integrase"
                     /note="attB site for the phi-C31 integrase (Groth et al.,
                     2000)"
     promoter        complement(5530..5548)
                     /label=T3 promoter
                     /note="promoter for bacteriophage T3 RNA polymerase"
     primer_bind     complement(5569..5585)
                     /label=M13 rev
                     /note="common sequencing primer, one of multiple similar
                     variants"
     primer_bind     complement(5569..5585)
                     /label=M13 Reverse
                     /note="In lacZ gene. Also called M13-rev"
     primer_bind     complement(5582..5604)
                     /label=M13/pUC Reverse
                     /note="In lacZ gene"
     protein_bind    5593..5609
                     /label=lac operator
                     /bound_moiety="lac repressor encoded by lacI"
                     /note="The lac repressor binds to the lac operator to
                     inhibit transcription in E. coli. This inhibition can be
                     relieved by adding lactose or
                     isopropyl-beta-D-thiogalactopyranoside (IPTG)."
     promoter        complement(5617..5647)
                     /label=lac promoter
                     /note="promoter for the E. coli lac operon"
     protein_bind    5662..5683
                     /label=CAP binding site
                     /bound_moiety="E. coli catabolite activator protein"
                     /note="CAP binding activates transcription in the presence
                     of cAMP."
     primer_bind     complement(5800..5817)
                     /label=L4440
                     /note="L4440 vector, forward primer"
     rep_origin      complement(5971..6559)
                     /direction=LEFT
                     /label=ori
                     /note="high-copy-number ColE1/pMB1/pBR322/pUC origin of
                     replication"
     primer_bind     complement(6051..6070)
                     /label=pBR322ori-F
                     /note="pBR322 origin, forward primer"
     CDS             complement(6730..7590)
                     /codon_start=1
                     /gene="bla"
                     /product="beta-lactamase"
                     /label=AmpR
                     /note="confers resistance to ampicillin, carbenicillin, and
                     related antibiotics"
                     /translation="MSIQHFRVALIPFFAAFCLPVFAHPETLVKVKDAEDQLGARVGYI
                     ELDLNSGKILESFRPEERFPMMSTFKVLLCGAVLSRIDAGQEQLGRRIHYSQNDLVEYS
                     PVTEKHLTDGMTVRELCSAAITMSDNTAANLLLTTIGGPKELTAFLHNMGDHVTRLDRW
                     EPELNEAIPNDERDTTMPVAMATTLRKLLTGELLTLASRQQLIDWMEADKVAGPLLRSA
                     LPAGWFIADKSGAGERGSRGIIAALGPDGKPSRIVVIYTTGSQATMDERNRQIAEIGAS
                     LIKHW"
     primer_bind     7353..7372
                     /label=Amp-R
                     /note="Ampicillin resistance gene, reverse primer"
     promoter        complement(7591..7695)
                     /gene="bla"
                     /label=AmpR promoter
     rep_origin      7722..8177
                     /direction=RIGHT
                     /label=f1 ori
                     /note="f1 bacteriophage origin of replication; arrow
                     indicates direction of (+) strand synthesis"
     primer_bind     complement(7809..7828)
                     /label=F1ori-R
                     /note="F1 origin, reverse primer"
     primer_bind     8019..8040
                     /label=F1ori-F
                     /note="F1 origin, forward primer"
     primer_bind     8303..8325
                     /label=M13/pUC Forward
                     /note="In lacZ gene"
     primer_bind     8317..8334
                     /label=M13 Forward
                     /note="In lacZ gene. Also called M13-F20 or M13 (-21)
                     Forward"
     primer_bind     8318..8334
                     /label=M13 fwd
                     /note="common sequencing primer, one of multiple similar
                     variants"
     primer_bind     8341..8360
                     /label=T7
                     /note="T7 promoter, forward primer"
     promoter        8341..8359
                     /label=T7 promoter
                     /note="promoter for bacteriophage T7 RNA polymerase"
     gene            8384..12520
                     /gene="white"
                     /label=mini-white
                     /note="This modified version of the white gene lacks part
                     of the first intron."
     primer_bind     complement(8393..8411)
                     /label=pCasper-F
                     /note="Drosophila mini-white gene, reverse primer"
     CDS             join(8863..8934,9336..9609,9684..10338,10400..10715,10936..
                     11067,11138..11752)
                     /codon_start=1
                     /gene="white"
                     /product="Drosophila white gene eye color pigment"
                     /label=mini-white
                     /note="This modified version of the white gene lacks part
                     of the first intron."
                     /translation="MGQEDQELLIRGGSKHPSAEHLNNGDSGAASQSCINQGFGQAKNY
                     GTLRPPSPPEDSGSGSGQLAENLTYAWHNMDIFGAVNQPGSGWRQLVNRTRGLFCNERH
                     IPAPRKHLLKNVCGVAYPGELLAVMGSSGAGKTTLLNALAFRSPQGIQVSPSGMRLLNG
                     QPVDAKEMQARCAYVQQDDLFIGSLTAREHLIFQAMVRMPRHLTYRQRVARVDQVIQEL
                     SLSKCQHTIIGVPGRVKGLSGGERKRLAFASEALTDPPLLICDEPTSGLDSFTAHSVVQ
                     VLKKLSQKGKTVILTIHQPSSELFELFDKILLMAEGRVAFLGTPSEAVDFFSYVGAQCP
                     TNYNPADFYVQVLAVVPGREIESRDRIAKICDNFAISKVARDMEQLLATKNLEKPLEQP
                     ENGYTYKATWFMQFRAVLWRSWLSVLKEPLLVKVRLIQTTMVAILIGLIFLGQQLTQVG
                     VMNINGAIFLFLTNMTFQNVFATINVFTSELPVFMREARSRLYRCDTYFLGKTIAELPL
                     FLTVPLVFTAIAYPMIGLRAGVLHFFNCLALVTLVANVSTSFGYLISCASSSTSMALSV
                     GPPVIIPFLLFGGFFLNSGSVPVYLKWLSYLSWFRYANEGLLINQWADVEPGEISCTSS
                     NTTCPSSGKVILETLNFSAADLPLDYVGLAILIVSFRVLAYLALRLRARRKE"
ORIGIN
        1 gctagcataa cttcgtataa tgtatgctat acgaagttat cctagaatcc caaaacaaac
       61 tggttattgt ggtaggtcat ttgtttggca gaaagaaaac tcgagaaatt tctctggccg
      121 ttattcgtta ttctctcttt tctttttggg tctctccctc tctgcactaa tgctctctca
      181 ctctgtcaca cagtaaacgg catactgctc tcgttggttc gagagagcgc gcctcgaatg
      241 ttcgcgaaaa gagcgccgga gtataaatag aggcgcttcg tctacggagc gacaattcaa
      301 ttcaaacaag caaagtgaac acgtcgctaa gcgaaagcta agcaaataaa caagcgcagc
      361 tgaacaagct aaacaatctg cagtaaagtg caagttaaag tgaatcaatt aaaagtaacc
      421 agcaaccaag taaatcaact gcaactactg aaatctgcca agaagtaatt attgaataca
      481 agaagagaac tctgaatagg gaattgggaa ttcaacatga agaaaaatcg cgcttttttg
      541 aagtgggcag ggggcaagta tcccctgctt gatgatatta aacggcattt gcccaagggc
      601 gaatgtctgg ttgagccttt tgtaggtgcc gggtcggtgt ttctcaacac cgacttttct
      661 cgttatatcc ttgccgatat caatagcgac ctgatcagtc tctataacat tgtgaagatg
      721 cgtactgatg agtacgtaca ggccgcacgc gagctgtttg ttcccgaaac aaattgcgcc
      781 gaggtttact atcagttccg cgaagagttc aacaaaagcc aggatccgtt ccgtcgggcg
      841 gtactgtttt tatatttgaa ccgctacggt tacaacggcc tgtgtcgtta caattgcctt
      901 gccgagggta cccgaatctt cgatccggtc actggtacaa cgcatcgcat cgaggatgtt
      961 gtcgatgggc gcaagcctat tcatgtcgtg gctgttgcca aggacggaac gctgctcgcg
     1021 cggcccgtgg tgtcctggtt cgaccaggga acgcgggatg tgatcgggtt gcggatcgcc
     1081 ggtggcgcca tcgtgtgggc gacacccgat cacaaggtgc tgacagagta cggctggcgt
     1141 gccgccgggg aactccgcaa gggagacagg gtggccggac cgggtggttc tggtaacagc
     1201 ctggccttgt ccctgacggc cgaccagatg gtcagtgcct tgttggatgc tgagcccccc
     1261 atactctatt ccgagtatga tcctaccagt cccttcagtg aagcttcgat gatgggctta
     1321 ctgaccaacc tggcagacag ggagctggtt cacatgatca actgggcgaa gagggtgcca
     1381 ggctttgtgg atttgaccct ccatgatcag gcccaccttc tagaatgtgc ctggctagag
     1441 atcctgatga ttggtctcgt ctggcgctcc atggagcacc cagggaagct actgtttgct
     1501 cctaacttgc tcttggacag gaaccaggga aaatgtgtag agggcatggt ggagatcttc
     1561 gacatgctgc tggctacatc atctcggttc cgcatgatga atctgcaggg agaggagttt
     1621 gtgtgcctca aatctattat tttgcttaat tctggagtgt acacatttct gtccagcacc
     1681 ctgaagtctc tggaagagaa ggaccatatc caccgagccc tggacaagat cacggacact
     1741 ttgatccacc tgatggccaa ggcaggcctg accctgcagc agcagcacca gcggctggcc
     1801 cagctcctcc tcatcctctc ccacatcagg cacatgagta acaaaggaat ggagcatctg
     1861 tacagcatga agtacacgaa cgtggtgccc ctctatgacc tgctgctgga gatgctggac
     1921 gcccaccgcc tacatgcggg tggttctggt gctagccgcg tgcaggcgtt cgcggatgcc
     1981 ctggatgaca aattcctgca cgacatgctg gcggaagaac tccgctattc cgtgatccga
     2041 gaagtgctgc caacgcggcg ggcacgaacg ttcgacctcg aggtcgagga actgcacacc
     2101 ctcgtcgccg aaggggttgt cgtgcacaac tgtcgcggtg agtttaacgt gccgttcggc
     2161 cgctacaaaa aaccctattt cccggaagca gagttgtatc acttcgctga aaaagcgcag
     2221 aatgcctttt tctattgtga gtcttacgcc gatagcatgg cgcgcgcaga tgatgcatcc
     2281 gtcgtctatt gcgatccgcc ttatgcaccg ctgtctgcga ccgccaactt tacggcgtat
     2341 cacacaaaca gttttacgct tgaacaacaa gcgcatctgg cggagatcgc cgaaggtctg
     2401 gttgagcgcc atattccagt gctgatctcc aatcacgata cgatgttaac gcgtgagtgg
     2461 tatcagcgcg caaaattgca tgtcgtcaaa gttcgacgca gtataagcag caacggcggc
     2521 acacgtaaaa aggtggacga actgctggct ttgtacaaac caggagtcgt ttcacccgcg
     2581 aaaaaagccg gtgaacagaa actcatctct gaagaggatc tgggcgcgcc tatgtcgagc
     2641 aaatcccgac gtgctggcac cgccacgccg cagcccggca acacctccac cccccggccg
     2701 ccatcggcgg gtccgcagcc gccgccgccg tccactcact cgcagacggc ctccagcccc
     2761 ctcagcccca cccggcactc gcgcgtggcc gagaaggtgg agctgcagaa cctgaacgat
     2821 cgcctggcca cctacattga ccgggtgcgc aacctggaga cggagaactc ccgcctcacc
     2881 atcgaggtgc agaccaccag ggacacggtc acacgcgaga ccaccaacat caagaacatc
     2941 ttcgaggccg agctgctgga gacgcgccgt ctgctcgatg acacagctag ggatcgcgct
     3001 cgtgccgaga tcgatatcaa gcgtctctgg gaggagaacg aggagctcaa gaacaagctg
     3061 gacaagaaga ccaaggagtg caccactgct gagggcaatg tccgcatgta cgagtcgcgc
     3121 gccaacgagc tgaacaacaa atacaaccag gccaacgccg atcggaagaa gcttaacgaa
     3181 gacctgaatg aggcgctaaa ggagctggag agactgcgta agcagttcga ggaaacgcgg
     3241 aagaacctgg aacaggagac actgtcgcgc gttgacctgg agaacaccat tcagagtctg
     3301 cgcgaggagc tctcgttcaa ggatcagatc cattcgcagg agatcaatga gtcgcgccgc
     3361 atcaaacaga cagagtatag cgagatcgac ggtcgcctca gctccgagta cgatgccaag
     3421 ttgaagcagt cgctgcagga gctgcgcgcc cagtacgagg agcagatgca gattaatcgc
     3481 gatgaaatcc agtccctcta cgaggacaag atccaacgac tgcaagaggc cgccgcacgc
     3541 acatccaatt ccacgcacaa gtccatcgag gagctgcgct ccactcgtgt gcgtatcgat
     3601 gcgctcaacg ccaatatcaa cgaactggag caagccaatg ccgacctcaa tgcgcggatc
     3661 cgtgatctgg agcgccagct ggacaacgat cgcgaacgcc acggtcaaga gatagacctt
     3721 ctcgagaagg agctcattcg gctgcgcgaa gagatgacgc aacagctcaa ggagtaccag
     3781 gaccttatgg acatcaaggt ctccctggat ttggaaatcg ccgcatacga caagctgctg
     3841 gtgggcgagg aggctcgttt gaacatcacc ccagccacca acacggccac agtgcagtcc
     3901 tttagccagt cgctgcgcaa ctccacgcga gccacgccat cgcgtcgcac tccctctgct
     3961 gccgtgaagc gcaaacgcgc cgtggtcgac gagtcggagg atcacagcgt cgccgattac
     4021 tatgtgtccg ccagtgccaa gggcaacgtg gagatcaagg agatcgatcc cgagggcaag
     4081 ttcgtaaggc tgttcaacaa gggcagcgag gaggtggcca tcggtggctg gcagctgcag
     4141 cggctaatca acgagaaagg tccttcgacc acttacaagt tccatcgatc ggtgaggatc
     4201 gagccaaatg gcgtgatcac cgtttggtcg gcggacacca aggcctcgca cgagccgcca
     4261 tcgagccttg tgatgaagtc acagaagtgg gtctccgccg acaacactag gacgattttg
     4321 ctgaactccg agggcgaggc cgtggccaat ctggatcgca tcaagcgcat tgtgtcccaa
     4381 cacacatcct cctcccggct gagtcgtcgt cgcagcgtga ccgccgtgga cggcaatgag
     4441 cagctctacc accagcaggg cgatcctcag cagtcaaacg agaagtgcgc cattatgtaa
     4501 gcggccgctc tagaggatct ttgtgaagga accttacttc tgtggtgtga cataattgga
     4561 caaactacct acagagattt aaagctctaa ggtaaatata aaatttttaa gtgtataatg
     4621 tgttaaacta ctgattctaa ttgtttgtgt attttagatt ccaacctatg gaactgatga
     4681 atgggagcag tggtggaatg cctttaatga ggaaaacctg ttttgctcag aagaaatgcc
     4741 atctagtgat gatgaggcta ctgctgactc tcaacattct actcctccaa aaaagaagag
     4801 aaaggtagaa gaccccaagg actttccttc agaattgcta agttttttga gtcatgctgt
     4861 gtttagtaat agaactcttg cttgctttgc tatttacacc acaaaggaaa aagctgcact
     4921 gctatacaag aaaattatgg aaaaatattt gatgtatagt gccttgacta gagatcataa
     4981 tcagccatac cacatttgta gaggttttac ttgctttaaa aaacctccca cacctccccc
     5041 tgaacctgaa acataaaatg aatgcaattg ttgttgttaa cttgtttatt gcagcttata
     5101 atggttacaa ataaagcaat agcatcacaa atttcacaaa taaagcattt ttttcactgc
     5161 attctagttg tggtttgtcc aaactcatca atgtatctta tcatgtctgg atccactagt
     5221 gtcgacgatg taggtcacgg tctcgaagcc gcggtgcggg tgccagggcg tgcccttggg
     5281 ctccccgggc gcgtactcca cctcacccat ctggtccatc atgatgaacg ggtcgaggtg
     5341 gcggtagttg atcccggcga acgcgcggcg caccgggaag ccctcgccct cgaaaccgct
     5401 gggcgcggtg gtcacggtga gcacgggacg tgcgacggcg tcggcgggtg cggatacgcg
     5461 gggcagcgtc agcgggttct cgacggtcac ggcgggcatg tcgacactag ttctagccag
     5521 cttttgttcc ctttagtgag ggttaatttc gagcttggcg taatcatggt catagctgtt
     5581 tcctgtgtga aattgttatc cgctcacaat tccacacaac atacgagccg gaagcataaa
     5641 gtgtaaagcc tggggtgcct aatgagtgag ctaactcaca ttaattgcgt tgcgctcact
     5701 gcccgctttc cagtcgggaa acctgtcgtg ccagctgcat taatgaatcg gccaacgcgc
     5761 ggggagaggc ggtttgcgta ttgggcgctc ttccgcttcc tcgctcactg actcgctgcg
     5821 ctcggtcgtt cggctgcggc gagcggtatc agctcactca aaggcggtaa tacggttatc
     5881 cacagaatca ggggataacg caggaaagaa catgtgagca aaaggccagc aaaaggccag
     5941 gaaccgtaaa aaggccgcgt tgctggcgtt tttccatagg ctccgccccc ctgacgagca
     6001 tcacaaaaat cgacgctcaa gtcagaggtg gcgaaacccg acaggactat aaagatacca
     6061 ggcgtttccc cctggaagct ccctcgtgcg ctctcctgtt ccgaccctgc cgcttaccgg
     6121 atacctgtcc gcctttctcc cttcgggaag cgtggcgctt tctcatagct cacgctgtag
     6181 gtatctcagt tcggtgtagg tcgttcgctc caagctgggc tgtgtgcacg aaccccccgt
     6241 tcagcccgac cgctgcgcct tatccggtaa ctatcgtctt gagtccaacc cggtaagaca
     6301 cgacttatcg ccactggcag cagccactgg taacaggatt agcagagcga ggtatgtagg
     6361 cggtgctaca gagttcttga agtggtggcc taactacggc tacactagaa ggacagtatt
     6421 tggtatctgc gctctgctga agccagttac cttcggaaaa agagttggta gctcttgatc
     6481 cggcaaacaa accaccgctg gtagcggtgg tttttttgtt tgcaagcagc agattacgcg
     6541 cagaaaaaaa ggatctcaag aagatccttt gatcttttct acggggtctg acgctcagtg
     6601 gaacgaaaac tcacgttaag ggattttggt catgagatta tcaaaaagga tcttcaccta
     6661 gatcctttta aattaaaaat gaagttttaa atcaatctaa agtatatatg agtaaacttg
     6721 gtctgacagt taccaatgct taatcagtga ggcacctatc tcagcgatct gtctatttcg
     6781 ttcatccata gttgcctgac tccccgtcgt gtagataact acgatacggg agggcttacc
     6841 atctggcccc agtgctgcaa tgataccgcg agacccacgc tcaccggctc cagatttatc
     6901 agcaataaac cagccagccg gaagggccga gcgcagaagt ggtcctgcaa ctttatccgc
     6961 ctccatccag tctattaatt gttgccggga agctagagta agtagttcgc cagttaatag
     7021 tttgcgcaac gttgttgcca ttgctacagg catcgtggtg tcacgctcgt cgtttggtat
     7081 ggcttcattc agctccggtt cccaacgatc aaggcgagtt acatgatccc ccatgttgtg
     7141 caaaaaagcg gttagctcct tcggtcctcc gatcgttgtc agaagtaagt tggccgcagt
     7201 gttatcactc atggttatgg cagcactgca taattctctt actgtcatgc catccgtaag
     7261 atgcttttct gtgactggtg agtactcaac caagtcattc tgagaatagt gtatgcggcg
     7321 accgagttgc tcttgcccgg cgtcaatacg ggataatacc gcgccacata gcagaacttt
     7381 aaaagtgctc atcattggaa aacgttcttc ggggcgaaaa ctctcaagga tcttaccgct
     7441 gttgagatcc agttcgatgt aacccactcg tgcacccaac tgatcttcag catcttttac
     7501 tttcaccagc gtttctgggt gagcaaaaac aggaaggcaa aatgccgcaa aaaagggaat
     7561 aagggcgaca cggaaatgtt gaatactcat actcttcctt tttcaatatt attgaagcat
     7621 ttatcagggt tattgtctca tgagcggata catatttgaa tgtatttaga aaaataaaca
     7681 aataggggtt ccgcgcacat ttccccgaaa agtgccacct gnnnnnnnnn nnnnnnnnnn
     7741 nnnnnnnnnn nnnnnnnnnn nnnnnnnnnn nnnnnnnnnn nnnnnnnnnn nnnnnnnnnn
     7801 nnnnnnnnnn nnnnnnnnnn nnnnnnnnnn nnnnnnnnnn nnnnncnnnn nnnnnnnnnn
     7861 nnnnnnnnnn nnnnnnnnnn nnnnnnnnnn nnnnnnnnnn nnnnnnnnnn nnnnnnnnnn
     7921 nnnnnnnnnn nnnnnnnann nnnnnnnnnn nnnnnnnnnn nnnnnnnnnn nnnnnnnnnn
     7981 nnnnnnncct ttgacgttgg agtccacgtt ctttaatagt ggactcttgt tccaaactgg
     8041 aacaacactc aaccctatct cggtctattc ttttgattta taagggattt tgccgatttc
     8101 ggcctattgg ttaaaaaatg agctgattta acaaaaattt aacgcgaatt ttaacaaaat
     8161 attaacgctt acaatttcca ttcgccattc aggctgcgca actgttggga agggcgatcg
     8221 gtgcgggcct cttcgctatt acgccagctg gcgaaagggg gatgtgctgc aaggcgatta
     8281 agttgggtaa cgccagggtt ttcccagtca cgacgttgta aaacgacggc cagtgaattg
     8341 taatacgact cactataggg cgaattgggt acgtaccggg cccctagtat gtatgtaagt
     8401 taataaaacc catttttgcg gaaagtagat aaaaaaaaca tttttttttt ttactgcact
     8461 ggatatcatt gaacttatct gatcagtttt aaatttactt cgatccaagg gtatttgatg
     8521 taccaggttc tttcgattac ctctcactca aaatgacatt ccactcaaag tcagcgctgt
     8581 ttgcctcctt ctctgtccac agaaatatcg ccgtctcttt cgccgctgcg tccgctatct
     8641 ctttcgccac cgtttgtagc gttacgtagc gtcaatgtcc gccttcagtt gcattttgtc
     8701 agcggtttcg tgacgaagct ccaagcggtt tacgccatca attaaacaca aagtgctgtg
     8761 ccaaaactcc tctcgcttct tatttttgtt tgttttttga gtgattgggg tggtgattgg
     8821 ttttgggtgg gtaagcaggg gaaagtgtga aaaatcccgg caatgggcca agaggatcag
     8881 gagctattaa ttcgcggagg cagcaaacac ccatctgccg agcatctgaa caatgtgagt
     8941 agtacatgtg catacatctt aagttcactt gatctatagg aactgcgatt gcaacatcaa
     9001 attgtctgcg gcgtgagaac tgcgacccac aaaaatccca aaccgcaatt gcacaaacaa
     9061 atagtgacac gaaacagatt attctggtag ctgttctcgc tatataagac aatttttgag
     9121 atcatatcat gatcaagaca tctaaaggca ttcattttcg actatattct tttttacaaa
     9181 aaatataaca accagatatt ttaagctgat cctagatgca caaaaaataa ataaaagtat
     9241 aaacctactt cgtaggatac ttcggggtac tttttgttcg gggttagatg agcataacgc
     9301 ttgtagttga tatttgagat cccctatcat tgcagggtga cagcggagcg gcttcgcaga
     9361 gctgcattaa ccagggcttc gggcaggcca aaaactacgg cacgctccgg ccacccagtc
     9421 cgccggagga ctccggttca gggagcggcc aactagccga gaacctcacc tatgcctggc
     9481 acaatatgga catctttggg gcggtcaatc agccgggctc cggatggcgg cagctggtca
     9541 accggacacg cggactattc tgcaacgagc gacacatacc ggcgcccagg aaacatttgc
     9601 tcaagaacgg tgagtttcta ttcgcagtcg gctgatctgt gtgaaatctt aataaagggt
     9661 ccaattacca atttgaaact cagtttgcgg cgtggcctat ccgggcgaac ttttggccgt
     9721 gatgggcagt tccggtgccg gaaagacgac cctgctgaat gcccttgcct ttcgatcgcc
     9781 gcagggcatc caagtatcgc catccgggat gcgactgctc aatggccaac ctgtggacgc
     9841 caaggagatg caggccaggt gcgcctatgt ccagcaggat gacctcttta tcggctccct
     9901 aacggccagg gaacacctga ttttccaggc catggtgcgg atgccacgac atctgaccta
     9961 tcggcagcga gtggcccgcg tggatcaggt gatccaggag ctttcgctca gcaaatgtca
    10021 gcacacgatc atcggtgtgc ccggcagggt gaaaggtctg tccggcggag aaaggaagcg
    10081 tctggcattc gcctccgagg cactaaccga tccgccgctt ctgatctgcg atgagcccac
    10141 ctccggactg gactcattta ccgcccacag cgtcgtccag gtgctgaaga agctgtcgca
    10201 gaagggcaag accgtcatcc tgaccattca tcagccgtct tccgagctgt ttgagctctt
    10261 tgacaagatc cttctgatgg ccgagggcag ggtagctttc ttgggcactc ccagcgaagc
    10321 cgtcgacttc ttttcctagt gagttcgatg tgtttattaa gggtatctag cattacatta
    10381 catctcaact cctatccagc gtgggtgccc agtgtcctac caactacaat ccggcggact
    10441 tttacgtaca ggtgttggcc gttgtgcccg gacgggagat cgagtcccgt gatcggatcg
    10501 ccaagatatg cgacaatttt gctattagca aagtagcccg ggatatggag cagttgttgg
    10561 ccaccaaaaa tttggagaag ccactggagc agccggagaa tgggtacacc tacaaggcca
    10621 cctggttcat gcagttccgg gcggtcctgt ggcgatcctg gctgtcggtg ctcaaggaac
    10681 cactcctcgt aaaagtgcga cttattcaga caacggtgag tggttccagt ggaaacaaat
    10741 gatataacgc ttacaattct tggaaacaaa ttcgctagat tttagttaga attgcctgat
    10801 tccacaccct tcttagtttt tttcaatgag atgtatagtt tatagttttg cagaaaataa
    10861 ataaatttca tttaactcgc gaacatgttg aagatatgaa tattaatgag atgcgagtaa
    10921 cattttaatt tgcagatggt tgccatcttg attggcctca tctttttggg ccaacaactc
    10981 acgcaagtgg gcgtgatgaa tatcaacgga gccatcttcc tcttcctgac caacatgacc
    11041 tttcaaaacg tctttgccac gataaatgta agtcttgttt agaatacatt tgcatattaa
    11101 taatttacta actttctaat gaatcgattc gatttaggtg ttcacctcag agctgccagt
    11161 ttttatgagg gaggcccgaa gtcgacttta tcgctgtgac acatactttc tgggcaaaac
    11221 gattgccgaa ttaccgcttt ttctcacagt gccactggtc ttcacggcga ttgcctatcc
    11281 gatgatcgga ctgcgggccg gagtgctgca cttcttcaac tgcctggcgc tggtcactct
    11341 ggtggccaat gtgtcaacgt ccttcggata tctaatatcc tgcgccagct cctcgacctc
    11401 gatggcgctg tctgtgggtc cgccggttat cataccattc ctgctctttg gcggcttctt
    11461 cttgaactcg ggctcggtgc cagtatacct caaatggttg tcgtacctct catggttccg
    11521 ttacgccaac gagggtctgc tgattaacca atgggcggac gtggagccgg gcgaaattag
    11581 ctgcacatcg tcgaacacca cgtgccccag ttcgggcaag gtcatcctgg agacgcttaa
    11641 cttctccgcc gccgatctgc cgctggacta cgtgggtctg gccattctca tcgtgagctt
    11701 ccgggtgctc gcatatctgg ctctaagact tcgggcccga cgcaaggagt agccgacata
    11761 tatccgaaat aactgcttgt tttttttttt taccattatt accatcgtgt ttactgttta
    11821 ttgccccctc aaaaagctaa tgtaattata tttgtgccaa taaaaacaag atatgaccta
    11881 tagaatacaa gtatttcccc ttcgaacatc cccacaagta gactttggat ttgtcttcta
    11941 accaaaagac ttacacacct gcatacctta catcaaaaac tcgtttatcg ctacataaaa
    12001 caccgggata tattttttat atacatactt ttcaaatcgc gcgccctctt cataattcac
    12061 ctccaccaca ccacgtttcg tagttgctct ttcgctgtct cccacccgct ctccgcaaca
    12121 cattcacctt ttgttcgacg accttggagc gactgtcgtt agttccgcgc gattcggttc
    12181 gctcaaatgg ttccgagtgg ttcatttcgt ctcaatagaa attagtaata aatatttgta
    12241 tgtacaattt atttgctcca atatatttgt atatatttcc ctcacagcta tatttattct
    12301 aatttaatat tatgactttt taaggtaatt ttttgtgacc tgttcggagt gattagcgtt
    12361 acaatttgaa ctgaaagtga catccagtgt ttgttccttg tgtagatgca tctcaaaaaa
    12421 atggtgggca taatagtgtt gtttatatat atcaaaaata acaactataa taataagaat
    12481 acatttaatt tagaaaatgc ttggatttca ctggaactag
//
